>Addgene plasmid #207532 | pEditC | addgene full sequence | sequence record 409609 | Addgene NGS Result
AGGCGCAGCGGTCGGGCTGAACGGGGGGTTCGTGCACACAGCCCAGCTTGGAGCGAACGACCTACACCGA
ACTGAGATACCTACAGCGTGAGCTATGAGAAAGCGCCACGCTTCCCGAAGGGAGAAAGGCGGACAGGCAT
CCGGTAAGCGGCAGGGTCGGAACAGGAGAGCGCACGAGGGAGCTTCCAGGGGGAAACGCCTGGTATCTTT
ATAGTCCTGTCGGGTTTCGCCACCTCTGACTTGAGCGTCGATTTTTGTGATGCTCGTCAGGGGGGCGGAG
CCTATGGAAAAACGCCAGCAACGCGGCCGTGAAAGGCAGGCCGGTCCGTGGTGGCCACGGCCTCTAGGCC
AGATCCAGCGGCATCTGGGTTAGTCGAGCGCGGGCCGCTTCCCATGTCTCACCAGGGCGAGCCTGTTTCG
CGATCTCAGCATCTGAAATCTTCCCGGCCTTGCGCTTCGCTGGGGCCTTACCCACCGCCTTGGCGGGCTT
CTTCGGTCCAAAACTGAACAACAGATGTGTGACCTTGCGCCCGGTCTTTCGCTGCGCCCACTCCACCTGT
AGCGGGCTGTGCTCGTTGATCTGCGTCACGGCTGGATCAAGCACTCGCAACTTGAAGTCCTTGATCGAGG
GATACCGGCCTTCCAGTTGAAACCACTTTCGCAGCTGGTCAATTTCTATTTCGCGCTGGCCGATGCTGTC
CCATTGCATGAGCAGCTCGTAAAGCCTGATCGCGTGGGTGCTGTCCATCTTGGCCACGTCAGCCAAGGCG
TATTTGGTGAACTGTTTGGTGAGTTCCGTCAGGTACGGCAGCATGTCTTTGGTGAACCTGAGTTCTACAC
GGCCCTCACCCTCCCGGTAGATGATTGTTTGCACCCAGCCGGTAATCATCACACTCGGTCTTTTCCCCTT
GCCATTGGGCTCTTGGGTTAACCGGACTTCCCGCCGTTTCAGGCGCAGGGCCGCTTCTTTGAGCTGGTTG
TAGGAAGATTCGATAGGGACACCCGCCATCGTCGCTATGTCCTCCGCCGTCACTGAATACATCACTTCAT
CGGTGACAGGCTCGCTCCTCTTCACCTGGCTAATACAGGCCAGAACGATCCGCTGTTCCTGAACACTGAG
GCGATACGCGGCCTCGACCAGGGCATTGCTTTTGTAAACCATTGGGGGTGAGGCCACGTTCGACATTCCT
TGTGTATAAGGGGACACTGTATCTGCGTCCCACAATACAACAAATCCGTCCCTTTACAACAACAAATCCG
TCCCTTCTTAACAACAAATCCGTCCCTTAATGGCAACAAATCCGTCCCTTTTTAAACTCTACAGGCCACG
GATTACGTGGCCTGTAGACGTCCTAAAAGGTTTAAAAGGGAAAAGGAAGAAAAGGGTGGAAACGCAAAAA
ACGCACCACTACGTGGCCCCGTTGGGGCCGCATTTGTGCCCCTGAAGGGGCGGGGGAGGCGTCTGGGCAA
TCCCCGTTTTACCAGTCCCCTATCGCCGCCTGAGAGGGCGCAGGAAGCGAGTAATCAGGGTATCGAGGCG
GATTCACCCTTGGCGTCCAACCAGCGGCACCAGCGGCGCCTGAGAGGGGCGCGCCCAGCTGTCTAGGGCG
GCGGATTTGTCCTACTCAGGAGAGCGTTCACCGACAAACAACAGATAAAACGAAAGGCCCAGTCTTTCGA
CTGAGCTTTTCGTTTTATTTGATGCCTTTAATTAAACGTTCGTAATCAAGCCACTTCCTTTTTGCATTGA
CGCAGGGTGTCGGAAGGCAACTCGCCGAACGCGCTCCTATAGTTTTCAGCGAAGCGTCCCAAATGTAAGA
AGCCGTAGTCTAGGGCTATCTCAGTTATACTACGCACATTGGCACTGGGATCGTTCAAGCAGGCGCGGAT
GCTTTCGAGCTTGCGGTTGCGGATGTAGTTCTTCGGCGTGGTGCCGGCGTGCTTCTCGAACAAATTGTAG
AGCGAGCGTGGACTCATCATCGCCAGCTCCGCTAACCGCTCAAGGCTGATATTCCGTTTGAGATTCTCCT
CAATGAATTGAACGACTCGCTCGAAAGACGGGTTACCTTTGCTGAAAATTTCACGGCTGACATTGCTGCC
CAGCATTTCGAGCAGCTTGGAAGCGATGATCCCCGCATAGTGCTCTTGGACCCGAGGCATCGACTTTGTA
TGTTCCGCTTCGTCACAAACTAACCCGAGTAGATTGATAAAGCCATCGAGTTGCTGGAGATTGTGTCGCG
CGGCGAAACGGATACCCTCCCTCGGCTTGTGCCAATTGTTGTCACTGCACGCCCGATCAAGGACCACTGA
GGGCAATTTAACGATAAATTTCTCGCAATCTTCTGAATAGGTCAGGTCGGCTTGGTCATCCGGATTGAGC
AGCAATAGTTCGCCCGGCGCAAAATAGTGCTCCTGGCCATGGCCACGCCACAGGCAATGGCCTTTGAGTA
TTATTTGCAGATGATAACAGGTTTCTAATCCAGGCGAGATTACCCTCACGCTACCGCCGTAGCTGATTCG
ACACAGATCGAGGCATCCGAAGATTCTGTGGTGCAGCCTGCCTGCCGGGCGCCCGCCCTTGGGCAGGCGA
ATAGAGTGCGTACCGACATACTGGTTAACATAATCGGAGACTGCATAGGGCTCGGCGTGGACGAAGATCT
GACTTTTCTCGTTCAATAAGCAAAAATCCATAGTTCACGGTTCTCTTATTTTAATGTGGGCTGCTTGGTG
TGATGTAGAAAGGCGCCAAGTCGATGAAAATGCATCTCGACGTGATGCGTATACGGGTTACCCCCATTGC
CACGTTGCGCCATCCTTTTTGCAATCAGTGACCACTTTTCCAAGCAAAAATAACGCCAAGCAGAACGAAG
ACGTTCTTTTTAAGAAGCGAGAACACCAGAAGTTCGTGCTGTCGGGGCATGGGGCGACGAATTGGCGGAT
AAAGGGGATCTGCTGGATATTACGGCCTTTTTAAAGACCGTAAAGAAAAATAAGCACAAGTTTTATCCGG
CCTTTATTCACATTCTTGCCCGCCTGATGAATGCTCATCCGTAATTACGTATGGCAATGAAAGACGGTGA
GCTGGTGATATGGGATAGTGTTCACCCTTGTTACACCGTTTTCCATGAGCAAACTGAAACGTTTTCATCG
CTCTGGAGTGAATACCACGACGATTTCCGGCAGTTTCTACACATATATTCGCAAGATGTGGCGTGTTACG
GTGAAAACCTGGCCTATTTCCCTAAAGGGTTTATTGAGAATATGTTTTTCGTCTCAGCCAATCCCTGGGT
GAGTTTCACCAGTTTTGATTTAAACGTGGCCAATATGGACAACTTCTTCGCCCCCGTTTTCACCATGCAT
GGGAATTAGCTTGATCTGACCAACGACCGGTAGCGGAGCTATCCAACGGCGGTATACCAGGAAAACACAC
AGCAGGTACATCAGAACAGTACCATGACTGAAGAACAAATAGTTTTTTCCTGATCCATAAAGCAGAACGG
CCTGCTCCATGACAAATCTGGCTCCCCAACTAATGCCCCATGCAGCCAGCATAACCAGCATAAAGTGCAG
TGTCCGGTTTGATAGGGATAAGTCCAGCCTTGCAAGAAGCGGATACAGGAGTGCAAAAAATGGCTATCTC
TAGTAAGGCCTACCCCTTAGGCTTTATGCAACAGAAACAATAATAATGGAGTCATGACCATGCCTAGGCC
GCGGTTAGGAGGAAAAACATATGAGTAGCGAAACCGGTCCGGTTGCAGTGGATCCGACCCTGCGCCGTCG
CATTGAACCGCACGAGTTTGAAGTGTTCTTTGATCCGCGCGAGCTGCGCAAAGAAACTTGCCTGCTGTAC
GAGATTAACTGGGGTGGCCGCCATAGCATCTGGCGCCATACCAGCCAGAACACCAATAAGCACGTGGAAG
TGAATTTTATTGAAAAATTTACCACCGAGCGCTACTTCTGCCCTAATACCCGCTGCAGCATCACCTGGTT
TCTGAGCTGGAGCCCGTGCGGCGAATGTAGTCGCGCCATTACCGAGTTCCTGAGCCGCTATCCGCATGTG
ACCCTGTTCATCTACATCGCCCGTCTGTACCATCACGCCGATCCGCGCAATCGCCAAGGTCTGCGTGATC
TGATTAGCAGCGGTGTGACCATCCAGATCATGACCGAACAAGAGAGCGGCTATTGCTGGCGCAACTTCGT
GAACTATTCTCCGAGCAACGAAGCCCACTGGCCGCGTTATCCGCATCTGTGGGTGCGCCTGTATGTGCTG
GAGCTGTACTGCATCATCCTGGGCCTGCCGCCTTGCCTGAATATTCTGCGCCGTAAACAGCCGCAACTGA
CATTCTTCACCATCGCACTGCAGAGCTGCCATTATCAGCGCCTGCCGCCGCACATTTTATGGGCCACCGG
TCTGAAAAGCGGTAGTGAAACTCCGGGCACAAGCGAAAGCGCAACCCCGGAAAGTGATAAGAAATACTCA
ATAGGCTTAGCTATCGGCACAAATAGCGTCGGATGGGCGGTGATCACTGATGAATATAAGGTTCCGTCTA
AAAAGTTCAAGGTTCTGGGAAATACAGACCGCCACAGTATCAAAAAAAATCTTATAGGGGCTCTTTTATT
TGACAGTGGAGAGACAGCGGAAGCGACTCGTCTCAAACGGACAGCTCGTAGAAGGTATACACGTCGGAAG
AATCGTATTTGTTATCTACAGGAGATTTTTTCAAATGAGATGGCGAAAGTAGATGATAGTTTCTTTCATC
GACTTGAAGAGTCTTTTTTGGTGGAAGAAGACAAGAAGCATGAACGTCATCCTATTTTTGGAAATATAGT
AGATGAAGTTGCTTATCATGAGAAATATCCAACTATCTATCATCTGCGAAAAAAATTGGTAGATTCTACT
GATAAAGCGGATTTGCGCTTAATCTATTTGGCCTTAGCGCATATGATTAAGTTTCGTGGTCATTTTTTGA
TTGAGGGAGATTTAAATCCTGATAATAGTGATGTGGACAAACTATTTATCCAGTTGGTACAAACCTACAA
TCAATTATTTGAAGAAAACCCTATTAACGCAAGTGGAGTAGATGCTAAAGCGATTCTTTCTGCACGATTG
AGTAAATCAAGACGATTAGAAAATCTCATTGCTCAGCTCCCCGGTGAGAAGAAAAATGGCTTATTTGGGA
ATCTCATTGCTTTGTCATTGGGTTTGACCCCTAATTTTAAATCAAATTTTGATTTGGCAGAAGATGCTAA
ATTACAGCTTTCAAAAGATACTTACGATGATGATTTAGATAATTTATTGGCGCAAATTGGAGATCAATAT
GCTGATTTGTTTTTGGCAGCTAAGAATTTATCAGATGCTATTTTACTTTCAGATATCCTAAGAGTAAATA
CTGAAATAACTAAGGCTCCCCTATCAGCTTCAATGATTAAACGCTACGATGAACATCATCAAGACTTGAC
TCTTTTAAAAGCTTTAGTTCGACAACAACTTCCAGAAAAGTATAAAGAAATCTTTTTTGATCAATCAAAA
AACGGATATGCAGGTTATATTGATGGGGGAGCTAGCCAAGAAGAATTTTATAAATTTATCAAACCAATTT
TAGAAAAAATGGATGGTACTGAGGAATTATTGGTGAAACTAAATCGTGAAGATTTGCTGCGCAAGCAACG
GACCTTTGACAACGGCTCTATTCCCCATCAAATTCACTTGGGTGAGCTGCATGCTATTTTGAGAAGACAA
GAAGACTTTTATCCATTTTTAAAAGACAATCGTGAGAAGATTGAAAAAATCTTGACTTTTCGAATTCCTT
ATTATGTTGGTCCATTGGCGCGTGGCAATAGTCGTTTTGCATGGATGACTCGGAAGTCTGAAGAAACAAT
TACCCCATGGAATTTTGAAGAAGTTGTCGATAAAGGTGCTTCAGCTCAATCATTTATTGAACGCATGACA
AACTTTGATAAAAATCTTCCAAATGAAAAAGTACTACCAAAACATAGTTTGCTTTATGAGTATTTTACGG
TTTATAACGAATTGACAAAGGTCAAATATGTTACTGAAGGAATGCGAAAACCAGCATTTCTTTCAGGTGA
ACAGAAGAAAGCCATTGTTGATTTACTCTTCAAAACAAATCGAAAAGTAACCGTTAAGCAATTAAAAGAA
GATTATTTCAAAAAAATAGAATGTTTTGATAGTGTTGAAATTTCAGGAGTTGAAGATAGATTTAATGCTT
CATTAGGTACCTACCATGATTTGCTAAAAATTATTAAAGATAAAGATTTTTTGGATAATGAAGAAAATGA
AGATATCTTAGAGGATATTGTTTTAACATTGACCTTATTTGAAGATAGGGAGATGATTGAGGAAAGACTT
AAAACATATGCTCACCTCTTTGATGATAAGGTGATGAAACAGCTTAAACGTCGCCGTTATACTGGTTGGG
GACGTTTGTCTCGAAAATTGATTAATGGTATTAGGGATAAGCAATCTGGCAAAACAATATTAGATTTTTT
GAAATCAGATGGTTTTGCCAATCGCAATTTTATGCAGCTGATCCATGATGATAGTTTGACATTTAAAGAA
GACATTCAAAAAGCACAAGTGTCTGGACAAGGCGATAGTTTACATGAACATATTGCAAATTTAGCTGGTA
GCCCTGCTATTAAAAAAGGTATTTTACAGACTGTAAAAGTTGTTGATGAATTGGTCAAAGTAATGGGGCG
GCATAAGCCAGAAAATATCGTTATTGAAATGGCACGTGAAAATCAGACAACTCAAAAGGGCCAGAAAAAT
TCGCGAGAGCGTATGAAACGAATCGAAGAAGGTATCAAAGAATTAGGAAGTCAGATTCTTAAAGAGCATC
CTGTTGAAAATACTCAATTGCAAAATGAAAAGCTCTATCTCTATTATCTCCAAAATGGAAGAGACATGTA
TGTGGACCAAGAATTAGATATTAATCGTTTAAGTGATTATGATGTCGATCACATTGTTCCACAAAGTTTC
CTTAAAGACGATTCAATAGACAATAAGGTCTTAACGCGTTCTGATAAAAATCGTGGTAAATCGGATAACG
TTCCAAGTGAAGAAGTAGTCAAAAAGATGAAAAACTATTGGAGACAACTTCTAAACGCCAAGTTAATCAC
TCAACGTAAGTTTGATAATTTAACGAAAGCTGAACGTGGAGGTTTGAGTGAACTTGATAAAGCTGGTTTT
ATCAAACGCCAATTGGTTGAAACTCGCCAAATCACTAAGCATGTGGCACAAATTTTGGATAGTCGCATGA
ATACTAAATACGATGAAAATGATAAACTTATTCGAGAGGTTAAAGTGATTACCTTAAAATCTAAATTAGT
TTCTGACTTCCGAAAAGATTTCCAATTCTATAAAGTACGTGAGATTAACAATTACCATCATGCCCATGAT
GCGTATCTAAATGCCGTCGTTGGAACTGCTTTGATTAAGAAATATCCAAAACTTGAATCGGAGTTTGTCT
ATGGTGATTATAAAGTTTATGATGTTCGTAAAATGATTGCTAAGTCTGAGCAAGAAATAGGCAAAGCAAC
CGCAAAATATTTCTTTTACTCTAATATCATGAACTTCTTCAAAACAGAAATTACACTTGCAAATGGAGAG
ATTCGCAAACGCCCTCTAATCGAAACTAATGGGGAAACTGGAGAAATTGTCTGGGATAAAGGGCGAGATT
TTGCCACAGTGCGCAAAGTATTGTCCATGCCCCAAGTCAATATTGTCAAGAAAACAGAAGTACAGACAGG
CGGATTCTCCAAGGAGTCAATTTTACCAAAAAGAAATTCGGACAAGCTTATTGCTCGTAAAAAAGACTGG
GATCCAAAAAAATATGGTGGTTTTGATAGTCCAACGGTAGCTTATTCAGTCCTAGTGGTTGCTAAGGTGG
AAAAAGGGAAATCGAAGAAGTTAAAATCCGTTAAAGAGTTACTAGGGATCACAATTATGGAAAGAAGTTC
CTTTGAAAAAAATCCGATTGACTTTTTAGAAGCTAAAGGATATAAGGAAGTTAAAAAAGACTTAATCATT
AAACTACCTAAATATAGTCTTTTTGAGTTAGAAAACGGTCGTAAACGGATGCTGGCTAGTGCCGGAGAAT
TACAAAAAGGAAATGAGCTGGCTCTGCCAAGCAAATATGTGAATTTTTTATATTTAGCTAGTCATTATGA
AAAGTTGAAGGGTAGTCCAGAAGATAACGAACAAAAACAATTGTTTGTGGAGCAGCATAAGCATTATTTA
GATGAGATTATTGAGCAAATCAGTGAATTTTCTAAGCGTGTTATTTTAGCAGATGCCAATTTAGATAAAG
TTCTTAGTGCATATAACAAACATAGAGACAAACCAATACGTGAACAAGCAGAAAATATTATTCATTTATT
TACGTTGACGAATCTTGGAGCTCCCGCTGCTTTTAAATATTTTGATACAACAATTGATCGTAAACGATAT
ACGTCTACAAAAGAAGTTTTAGATGCCACTCTTATCCATCAATCCATCACTGGTCTTTATGAAACACGCA
TTGATTTGAGTCAGCTAGGAGGTGACTGATCTAGAGTCGACCTGCAGGCATGCAAGCTTGCGGCCGCGTC
GTGACTGGGAAAACCCTGGCGACTAGTCTTGGACTCCTGTTGATAGATCCAGTAATGACCTCAGAACTCC
ATCTGGATTTGTTCAGAACGCTCGGTTGCCGCCGGGCGTTTTTTATTGGTGAGAATCCAGGGGTCCCTTT
AATTAATTGTTGACAATTAATCATCGGCATAGTATATCGGCATAGTATAATACGACAAGGTGAGGAACTA
AACCCCTAGGCCGCGGCCGCGCGGAGACCCGAGACTGGTCTCAGTTTTAGAGCTAGAAATAGCAAGTTAA
AATAAGGCTAGTCCGTTATCAACTTGAAAAAGTGGCACCGAGTCGGTGCAATTCGAGCTCGGTACCCGGG
GATCCCAATAATTACGATTTACGTATTTAAATGAACCTTGACCGAACGCAGCGGTGGTAACGGCGCAGTG
GCGGTTTTCATGGCTTGTTATGACTGTTTTTTTGGGGTACAGTCTATGCCTCGGGCATCCAAGCAGCAAG
CGCGTTACGCCGTGGGTCGATGTTTGATGTTATGGAGCAGCAACGATGTTACGCAGCAGGGCAGTCGCCC
TAAAACAAAGTTAAACATCATGAGGGAAGCGGTGATCGCCGAAGTATCGACTCAACTATCAGAGGTAGTT
GGCGTCATCGAGCGCCATCTCGAACCGACGTTGCTGGCCGTACATTTGTACGGCTCCGCAGTGGATGGCG
GCCTGAAGCCACACAGTGATATTGATTTGCTGGTTACGGTGACCGTAAGGCTTGATGAAACAACGCGGCG
AGCTTTGATCAACGACCTTTTGGAAACTTCGGCTTCCCCTGGAGAGAGCGAGATTCTCCGCGCTGTAGAA
GTCACCATTGTTGTGCACGACGACATCATTCCGTGGCGTTATCCAGCTAAGCGCGAACTGCAATTTGGAG
AATGGCAGCGCAATGACATTCTTGCAGGTATCTTCGAGCCAGCCACGATCGACATTGATCTGGCTATCTT
GCTGACAAAAGCAAGAGAACATAGCGTTGCCTTGGTAGGTCCAGCGGCGGAGGAACTCTTTGATCCGGTT
CCTGAACAGGATCTATTTGAGGCGCTAAATGAAACCTTAACGCTATGGAACTCGCCGCCCGACTGGGCTG
GCGATGAGCGAAATGTAGTGCTTACGTTGTCCCGCATTTGGTACAGCGCAGTAACCGGCAAAATCGCGCC
GAAGGATGTCGCTGCCGACTGGGCAATGGAGCGCCTGCCGGCCCAGTATCAGCCCGTCATACTTGAAGCT
AGACAGGCTTATCTTGGACAAGAAGAAGATCGCTTGGCCTCGCGCGCAGATCAGTTGGAAGAATTTGTCC
ACTACGTGAAAGGCGAGATCACCAAGGTAGTCGGCAAATAAGACAATTGTCCTTTTCCGCTGCATAACCC
TGCTTCGGGGTCATTATAGCGATTTTTTCGGTATATCCATCCTTTTTCGCACGATATACAGGATTTTGCC
AAAGGGTTCGTGTAGACTTTCCTTGGTGTATCCAACGGCGTCAGCCGGGCAGGATAGGTGAAGTAGGCCC
ACCCGCGAGCGGGTGTTCCTTCTTCACTGTCCCTTATTCGCACCTGGCGGTGCTCAACGGGAATCCTGCT
CTGCGAGGCTGGCCGTAGGCCGGCCGATAATCTCATGACCAAAATCCCTTAACGTGAGTTTTCGTTCCAC
TGAGCGTCAGACCCCGTAGAAAAGATCAAAGGATCTTCTTGAGATCCTTTTTTTCTGCGCGTAATCTGCT
GCTTGCAAACAAAAAAACCACCGCTACCAGCGGTGGTTTGTTTGCCGGATCAAGAGCTACCAACTCTTTT
TCCGAAGGTAACTGGCTTCAGCAGAGCGCAGATACCAAATACTGTTCTTCTAGTGTAGCCGTAGTTAGGC
CACCACTTCAAGAACTCTGTAGCACCGCCTACATACCTCGCTCTGCTAATCCTGTTACCAGTGGCTGCTG
CCAGTGGCGATAAGTCGTGTCTTACCGGGTTGGACTCAAGACGATAGTTACCGGATA
Features (pLannotate 1.2.2; 19 found; start..end, strand, type, name):
    344..1177    -  CDS            pRO1600 Rep: replication protein for the broad-host-range plasmid pRO1600 from Pseudomonas aeruginosa&nbsp
   1191..1542    +  rep_origin     pRO1600 oriV: broad-host-range origin of replication from Pseudomonas aeruginosa plasmid pRO1600; requires the pRO1600 Rep protein for replication (West et al., 1994)
   1615..1701    -  terminator     rrnB T1 terminator: Escherichia coli rrnB; transcription terminator T1 from the E. coli rrnB gene
   1726..2691    -  CDS            XylS: XylS regulator encoded by the Pseudomonas putida TOL plasmid pWWO; xylS; stimulates transcription from the Pm promoter in the presence of aromatic compounds such as m-toluate or benzoate
   2952..3357    +  CDS            CmR (fragment): chloramphenicol acetyltransferase; cat; confers resistance to chloramphenicol
   3319..3579    -  CDS            YPRA_ECOLX (fragment): Protein predicted: Swiss-Prot protein existence level 4. From Escherichia coli.
   3591..3671    +  promoter       Pm promoter: The bacterial Pm promoter is activated by XylS in the presence of benzoate or m-toluate (Marqués et al., 1999).
   3731..4417    +  CDS            Apobec1: ABEC1_RAT - Experimental evidence at protein level: Swiss-Prot protein existence level 1. Catalytic component of the apolipoprotein B mRNA editing enzyme complex which is responsible for the postranscriptional editing of a CAA codon for Gln to a UAA codon for stop in the APOB mRNA. May also play a role in the epigenetic regulation of gene expression by participating in DNA demethylation. From Rattus norvegicus (Rat).
   4466..8569    +  CDS            Cas9(D10A): nickase mutant of the Cas9 endonuclease from the Streptococcus pyogenes Type II CRISPR/Cas system generates RNA-guided single strand nicks in DNA due to the D10A mutation in the RuvC catalytic domain
   8570..8599    +  misc_feature   MCS (fragment): pUC18/19 multiple cloning site
   8607..8631    +  CDS            lacZα (fragment): LacZα fragment of β-galactosidase; lacZ fragment
   8642..8736    +  terminator     lambda t0 terminator: transcription terminator from phage lambda
   8759..8806    +  promoter       EM7 promoter: synthetic bacterial promoter&nbsp
   8864..8939    +  misc_RNA       gRNA scaffold: guide RNA scaffold for the Streptococcus pyogenes CRISPR/Cas9 system
   8940..8965    +  misc_feature   MCS (fragment): pUC18/19 multiple cloning site
   9127..9183    +  CDS            GmR (fragment): gentamycin acetyltransferase; aacC1; confers resistance to gentamycin
   9190..9981    +  CDS            SmR: aminoglycoside adenylyltransferase (Murphy, 1985); aadA; confers resistance to spectinomycin and streptomycin
  10127..10235   +  oriT           oriT: incP origin of transfer
  10329..290     +  rep_origin     ori (across the origin): high-copy-number ColE1/pMB1/pBR322/pUC origin of replication
