[The description below was written by a language model from this plasmid's Addgene catalogue record and pLannotate feature annotations shown in this document.]
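Description:
pEditC is a CRISPR cytidine base-editing plasmid for Gram-negative bacteria, particularly Pseudomonas, built on the pSEVA448 backbone from the SEVA collection. It is about 10.6 kb and carries a hybrid replication module. The broad-host-range pRO1600 oriV and its cognate Rep protein support maintenance in Pseudomonas, while a high-copy ColE1/pUC-type origin supports propagation in E. coli. Selection relies on the aadA aminoglycoside adenylyltransferase gene, which confers streptomycin and spectinomycin resistance. An incP oriT allows conjugative mobilisation when transfer functions are supplied in trans.

The editor is expressed from the XylS/Pm system. The xylS regulator, which the record says has been cured of BsaI sites, activates the Pm promoter in the presence of benzoate or m-toluate. Pm drives a fusion annotated as rat APOBEC1 cytidine deaminase followed by the D10A nickase form of Streptococcus pyogenes Cas9. Guided to a target, such a fusion deaminates cytosines in the displaced strand and nicks the opposite one, giving C-to-T changes without double-strand breaks. The feature table does not annotate any additional component such as a uracil glycosylase inhibitor. A lambda t0 terminator closes this unit.

Downstream, the constitutive synthetic EM7 promoter transcribes a non-specific sgRNA ending in the S. pyogenes scaffold. Removing BsaI sites from xylS suggests that this placeholder spacer is swapped for a target-specific one by Golden Gate-type cloning, although the record does not say so explicitly. The short CmR, GmR, lacZα and MCS fragments in the annotation appear to be partial matches or backbone remnants rather than functional parts. The plasmid belongs to a toolset for cytidine and adenine base editing in Gram-negative bacteria.
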