Addgene plasmid #207532: pEditC
Purpose: Plasmid for cytidine base editing; oriV(pRO1600/ColE1), xylS (cured of BsaI-sites), Pm→CBE:SpnCas9, PEM7→non-specific sgRNA; SmR/SpR
Depositing lab: Pablo Ivan Nikel. Depositing organization: Danmarks Tekniske Universitet. Publication: The pAblo.pCasso self-curing vector toolset for unconstrained cytidine and adenine base-editing in Gram-negative bacteria. Kozaeva E, Nielsen ZS, Nieto-Dominguez M, Nikel PI. Nucleic Acids Res. 2024 Jan 5:gkad1236. doi: 10.1093/nar/gkad1236. PubMed 38180826.
Backbone
  Vector backbone: pSEVA448
  Backbone manufacturer: SEVA collection
  Vector type: CRISPR ; Pseudomonas vector
Growth in bacteria
  Bacterial resistance: Streptomycin, 50 μg/mL
  Growth temperature: 37°C
  Growth strain: DH5alpha
  Copy number: High Copy
Gene/Insert
  Gene/Insert name: xylS (cured of BsaI-sites), Pm→CBE:SpnCas9, PEM7→non-specific sgRNA
Terms and licenses: Academic/Nonprofit Terms; Industry Terms: Not Available to Industry
How to cite: pEditC was a gift from Pablo Ivan Nikel (Addgene plasmid # 207532 ; http://n2t.net/addgene:207532 ; RRID:Addgene_207532)
